>Addgene plasmid #191221 | pLD-puro-Cc-IFIT5_WT-VA | addgene full sequence | sequence record 433869 | Addgene NGS Result
AGGAGCTTTGTTCCTTGGGTTCTTGGGAGCAGCAGGAAGCACTATGGGCGCAGCGTCAATGACGCTGACG
GTACAGGCCAGACAATTATTGTCTGGTATAGTGCAGCAGCAGAACAATTTGCTGAGGGCTATTGAGGCGC
AACAGCATCTGTTGCAACTCACAGTCTGGGGCATCAAGCAGCTCCAGGCAAGAATCCTGGCTGTGGAAAG
ATACCTAAAGGATCAACAGCTCCTGGGGATTTGGGGTTGCTCTGGAAAACTCATTTGCACCACTGCTGTG
CCTTGGAATGCTAGTTGGAGTAATAAATCTCTGGAACAGATTTGGAATCACACGACCTGGATGGAGTGGG
ACAGAGAAATTAACAATTACACAAGCTTAATACACTCCTTAATTGAAGAATCGCAAAACCAGCAAGAAAA
GAATGAACAAGAATTATTGGAATTAGATAAATGGGCAAGTTTGTGGAATTGGTTTAACATAACAAATTGG
CTGTGGTATATAAAATTATTCATAATGATAGTAGGAGGCTTGGTAGGTTTAAGAATAGTTTTTGCTGTAC
TTTCTATAGTGAATAGAGTTAGGCAGGGATATTCACCATTATCGTTTCAGACCCACCTCCCAACCCCGAG
GGGACCCGACAGGCCCGAAGGAATAGAAGAAGAAGGTGGAGAGAGAGACAGAGACAGATCCATTCGATTA
GTGAACGGATCTCGACGGTATCGATCACGAGACTAGCCTCGAGCGGCCGCCCCCTTCACCGAGGGCCTAT
TTCCCATGATTCCTTCATATTTGCATATACGATACAAGGCTGTTAGAGAGATAATTGGAATTAATTTGAC
TGTAAACACAAAGATATTAGTACAAAATACGTGACGTAGAAAGTAATAATTTCTTGGGTAGTTTGCAGTT
TTAAAATTATGTTTTAAAATGGACTATCATATGCCAAGTACGCCCCCTATTGACGTCAATGACGGTAAAT
GGCCCGCCTGGCATTATGCCCAGTACATGACCTTATGGGACTTTCCTACTTGGCAGTACATCTACGTATT
AGTCATCGCTATTACCATGGTGATGCGGTTTTGGCAGTACATCAATGGGCGTGGATAGCGGTTTGACTCA
CGGGGATTTCCAAGTCTCCACCCCATTGACGTCAATGGGAGTTTGTTTTGGCACCAAAATCAACGGGACT
TTCCAAAATGTCGTAACAACTCCGCCCCATTGACGCAAATGGGCGGTAGGCGTGTACGGTGGGAGGTCTA
TATAAGCAGAGCTCGTTTAGTGAACCGTCAGATCGCCTGGAGACGCCATCCACGCTGTACGCGTACAAGT
TTGTACAAAAAAGTTGGCATGAGTGAAATTCGTAAGGACACCTTGAAGGCCATTCTGTTGGAGTTAGAAT
GTCATTTTACATGGAATTTACTTAAGGAAGACATTGATCTGTTTGAGGTAGAAGATACAATTGGGCAACA
GCTTGAATTTCTTACCACAAAATCTAGACTTGCTCTTTATAACCTATTGGCCTATGTGAAACACCTAAAA
GGCCAAAATAAAGACGCCCTTGAGTGCTTGGAACAAGCAGAAGAAATAATCCAGCAAGAACACTCAGACA
AAGAAGAAGTACGAAGCCTGGTCACTTGGGGAAACTATGCCTGGGTGTATTATCACATGGACCAGCTTGA
AGAAGCTCAGAAGTATACAGGTAAGATAGGGAATGTCTGTAAGAAATTGTCCAGTCCTTCTAACTACAAG
TTGGAGTGTCCTGAGACTGACTGTGAGAAAGGCTGGGCACTCTTGAAATTTGGAGGAAAGTATTATCAAA
AGGCTAAAGCGGCTTTTGAGAAGGCTCTGGAAGTGGAGCCTGACAATCCAGAATTTAACATCGGCTATGC
TATCACAGTGTATCGGCTGGATGATTCTGATAGAGAAGGGTCTGTAAAGAGCTTTTCTCTGGGGCCTTTG
AGAAAGGCTGTTACCCTGAACCCAGATAACAGCTATATTAAGGTTTTTCTGGCACTGAAGCTTCAAGATG
TACATGCAGAAGCTGAAGGGGAAAAGTATATTGAAGAAATCCTGGACCAAATATCATCCCAGCCTTACGT
CCTTCGTTATGCAGCCAAGTTCTATAGGAGAAAAAATTCCTGGAACAAAGCTCTCGAACTTTTAAAAAAG
GCCTTGGAGGTGACACCAACTTCTTCTTTCCTGCATCACCAGATGGGACTTTGCTACAGGGCACAAATGA
TCCAAATCAAGAAGGCCACACACAACAGACCTAAAGGAAAGGATAAACTAAAGGTTGATGAGCTGATTTC
ATCTGCTATATTTCATTTCAAAGCAGCCATGGAACGAGACTCTATGTTTGCATTTGCCTACACAGACCTG
GCCAACATGTATGCTGAAGGAGGCCAGTATAGCAATGCTGAGGACATTTTCCGGAAAGCTCTTCGTCTGG
AGAACATAACCGATGATCACAAACATCAGATCCATTACCACTATGGCCGCTTTCAGGAATTTCACCGTAA
ATCAGAAAATACTGCCATCCATCATTATTTAGAAGCCTTAAAGGTCAAAGACAGATCACCCCTTCGCACC
AAACTGACAAGTGCTCTGAAGAAATTGTCTACCAAGAGACTTTGTCACAATGCTTTAGATGTGCAGAGTT
TAAGTGCCCTAGGGTTTGTTTACAAGCTGGAAGGAGAAAAGAGGCAAGCTGCTGAGTACTATGAGAAGGC
ACAAAAGATAGATCCAGAAAATGCAGAATTCCTGACTGCTCTCTGTGAGCTCCGACTTTCCATTTACCCA
ACTTTCTTGTACAAAGTGGTTGATTCTAGAGCGATCGCCAGAGAGCTGTTCAACCTGCTGGGCGAGAACC
AGCCCCCCGTGGTGATCAAGGCGATCGCCTGGAGCCACCCTCAGTTCGAGAAGGGAGGAGGAAGCGGCGG
AGGCAGCGGAGGAGGAAGCTGGAGCCACCCGCAGTTCGAGAAAGGCGGAAGCGGCCATCACCATCACCAT
CACCCTGCAGGAGAAAATCTGTACTTCCAGGGGAGAGGAGGCAGCGAGAACCTGTACTTTCAGGGGCCTG
CAGGAAGAGACTACAAAGACCATGACGGTGATTATAAAGATCATGACATCGATTACAAGGATGACGATGA
CAAGTAGTTCGAATTCTCGACCTCGAGACAAATGGCAGTATTCATCCACAATTTTAAAAGAAAAGGGGGG
ATTGGGGGGTACAGTGCAGGGGAAAGAATAGTAGACATAATAGCAACAGACATACAAACTAAAGAATTAC
AAAAACAAATTACAAAAATTCAAAATTTTCGGGTTTATTACAGGGACAGCAGAGATCCACTTTGGCCGCG
GCTCGAGGGGGTTGGGGTTGCGCCTTTTCCAAGGCAGCCCTGGGTTTGCGCAGGGACGCGGCTGCTCTGG
GCGTGGTTCCGGGAAACGCAGCGGCGCCGACCCTGGGTCTCGCACATTCTTCACGTCCGTTCGCAGCGTC
ACCCGGATCTTCGCCGCTACCCTTGTGGGCCCCCCGGCGACGCTTCCTGCTCCGCCCCTAAGTCGGGAAG
GTTCCTTGCGGTTCGCGGCGTGCCGGACGTGACAAACGGAAGCCGCACGTCTCACTAGTACCCTCGCAGA
CGGACAGCGCCAGGGAGCAATGGCAGCGCGCCGACCGCGATGGGCTGTGGCCAATAGCGGCTGCTCAGCA
GGGCGCGCCGAGAGCAGCGGCCGGGAAGGGGCGGTGCGGGAGGCGGGGTGTGGGGCGGTAGTGTGGGCCC
TGTTCCTGCCCGCGCGGTGTTCCGCATTCTGCAAGCCTCCGGAGCGCACGTCGGCAGTCGGCTCCCTCGT
TGACCGAATCACCGACCTCTCTCCCCAGGGGGATCCACCGGAGCTTACCATGACCGAGTACAAGCCCACG
GTGCGCCTCGCCACCCGCGACGACGTCCCCAGGGCCGTACGCACCCTCGCCGCCGCGTTCGCCGACTACC
CCGCCACGCGCCACACCGTCGATCCGGACCGCCACATCGAGCGGGTCACCGAGCTGCAAGAACTCTTCCT
CACGCGCGTCGGGCTCGACATCGGCAAGGTGTGGGTCGCGGACGACGGCGCCGCGGTGGCGGTCTGGACC
ACGCCGGAGAGCGTCGAAGCGGGGGCGGTGTTCGCCGAGATCGGCCCGCGCATGGCCGAGTTGAGCGGTT
CCCGGCTGGCCGCGCAGCAACAGATGGAAGGCCTCCTGGCGCCGCACCGGCCCAAGGAGCCCGCGTGGTT
CCTGGCCACCGTCGGCGTCTCGCCCGACCACCAGGGCAAGGGTCTGGGCAGCGCCGTCGTGCTCCCCGGA
GTGGAGGCGGCCGAGCGCGCCGGGGTGCCCGCCTTCCTGGAGACCTCCGCGCCCCGCAACCTCCCCTTCT
ACGAGCGGCTCGGCTTCACCGTCACCGCCGACGTCGAGGTGCCCGAAGGACCGCGCACCTGGTGCATGAC
CCGCAAGCCCGGTGCCTGACGCCCGCCCCACGACCCGCAGCGCCCGACCGAAAGGAGCGCACGACCCCAT
GCATCGGTACCTTTAAGACCAATGACTTACAAGGCAGCTGTAGATCTTAGCCACTTTTTAAAAGAAAAGG
GGGGACTGGAAGGGCTAATTCACTCCCAACGAAGACAAGATCTGCTTTTTGCTTGTACTGGGTCTCTCTG
GTTAGACCAGATCTGAGCCTGGGAGCTCTCTGGCTAACTAGGGAACCCACTGCTTAAGCCTCAATAAAGC
TTGCCTTGAGTGCTTCAAGTAGTGTGTGCCCGTCTGTTGTGTGACTCTGGTAACTAGAGATCCCTCAGAC
CCTTTTAGTCAGTGTGGAAAATCTCTAGCAGTAGTAGTTCATGTCATCTTATTATTCAGTATTTATAACT
TGCAAAGAAATGAATATCAGAGAGTGAGAGGAACTTGTTTATTGCAGCTTATAATGGTTACAAATAAAGC
AATAGCATCACAAATTTCACAAATAAAGCATTTTTTTCACTGCATTCTAGTTGTGGTTTGTCCAAACTCA
TCAATGTATCTTATCATGTCTGGCTCTAGCTATCCCGCCCCTAACTCCGCCCATCCCGCCCCTAACTCCG
CCCAGTTCCGCCCATTCTCCGCCCCATGGCTGACTAATTTTTTTTATTTATGCAGAGGCCGAGGCCGCCT
CGGCCTCTGAGCTATTCCAGAAGTAGTGAGGAGGCTTTTTTGGAGGCCTAGGGACGTACCCAATTCGCCC
TATAGTGAGTCGTATTACGCGCGCTCACTGGCCGTCGTTTTACAACGTCGTGACTGGGAAAACCCTGGCG
TTACCCAACTTAATCGCCTTGCAGCACATCCCCCTTTCGCCAGCTGGCGTAATAGCGAAGAGGCCCGCAC
CGATCGCCCTTCCCAACAGTTGCGCAGCCTGAATGGCGAATGGG
[124 nt withheld, positions 5435-5558]
C
[91 nt withheld, positions 5560-5650]
A
[49 nt withheld, positions 5652-5700]
CCTTTGACGTTGGAGTCCACGTTCTTT
[37 nt withheld, positions 5728-5764]
ACCCTATCTCGGTCTATTCTTTTGATTTATAAGGGATTTTGCCGATTTCGGCCTATTGGTTAAAAAATGA
GCTGATTTAACAAAAATTTAACGCGAATTTTAACAAAATATTAACGCTTACAATTTAGGTGGCACTTTTC
GGGGAAATGTGCGCGGAACCCCTATTTGTTTATTTTTCTAAATACATTCAAATATGTATCCGCTCATGAG
ACAATAACCCTGATAAATGCTTCAATAATATTGAAAAAGGAAGAGTATGAGTATTCAACATTTCCGTGTC
GCCCTTATTCCCTTTTTTGCGGCATTTTGCCTTCCTGTTTTTGCTCACCCAGAAACGCTGGTGAAAGTAA
AAGATGCTGAAGATCAGTTGGGTGCACGAGTGGGTTACATCGAACTGGATCTCAACAGCGGTAAGATCCT
TGAGAGTTTTCGCCCCGAAGAACGTTTTCCAATGATGAGCACTTTTAAAGTTCTGCTATGTGGCGCGGTA
TTATCCCGTATTGACGCCGGGCAAGAGCAACTCGGTCGCCGCATACACTATTCTCAGAATGACTTGGTTG
AGTACTCACCAGTCACAGAAAAGCATCTTACGGATGGCATGACAGTAAGAGAATTATGCAGTGCTGCCAT
AACCATGAGTGATAACACTGCGGCCAACTTACTTCTGACAACGATCGGAGGACCGAAGGAGCTAACCGCT
TTTTTGCACAACATGGGGGATCATGTAACTCGCCTTGATCGTTGGGAACCGGAGCTGAATGAAGCCATAC
CAAACGACGAGCGTGACACCACGATGCCTGTAGCAATGGCAACAACGTTGCGCAAACTATTAACTGGCGA
ACTACTTACTCTAGCTTCCCGGCAACAATTAATAGACTGGATGGAGGCGGATAAAGTTGCAGGACCACTT
CTGCGCTCGGCCCTTCCGGCTGGCTGGTTTATTGCTGATAAATCTGGAGCCGGTGAGCGTGGGTCTCGCG
GTATCATTGCAGCACTGGGGCCAGATGGTAAGCCCTCCCGTATCGTAGTTATCTACACGACGGGGAGTCA
GGCAACTATGGATGAACGAAATAGACAGATCGCTGAGATAGGTGCCTCACTGATTAAGCATTGGTAACTG
TCAGACCAAGTTTACTCATATATACTTTAGATTGATTTAAAACTTCATTTTTAATTTAAAAGGATCTAGG
TGAAGATCCTTTTTGATAATCTCATGACCAAAATCCCTTAACGTGAGTTTTCGTTCCACTGAGCGTCAGA
CCCCGTAGAAAAGATCAAAGGATCTTCTTGAGATCCTTTTTTTCTGCGCGTAATCTGCTGCTTGCAAACA
AAAAAACCACCGCTACCAGCGGTGGTTTGTTTGCCGGATCAAGAGCTACCAACTCTTTTTCCGAAGGTAA
CTGGCTTCAGCAGAGCGCAGATACCAAATACTGTTCTTCTAGTGTAGCCGTAGTTAGGCCACCACTTCAA
GAACTCTGTAGCACCGCCTACATACCTCGCTCTGCTAATCCTGTTACCAGTGGCTGCTGCCAGTGGCGAT
AAGTCGTGTCTTACCGGGTTGGACTCAAGACGATAGTTACCGGATAAGGCGCAGCGGTCGGGCTGAACGG
GGGGTTCGTGCACACAGCCCAGCTTGGAGCGAACGACCTACACCGAACTGAGATACCTACAGCGTGAGCT
ATGAGAAAGCGCCACGCTTCCCGAAGGGAGAAAGGCGGACAGGTATCCGGTAAGCGGCAGGGTCGGAACA
GGAGAGCGCACGAGGGAGCTTCCAGGGGGAAACGCCTGGTATCTTTATAGTCCTGTCGGGTTTCGCCACC
TCTGACTTGAGCGTCGATTTTTGTGATGCTCGTCAGGGGGGCGGAGCCTATGGAAAAACGCCAGCAACGC
GGCCTTTTTACGGTTCCTGGCCTTTTGCTGGCCTTTTGCTCACATGTTCTTTCCTGCGTTATCCCCTGAT
TCTGTGGATAACCGTATTACCGCCTTTGAGTGAGCTGATACCGCTCGCCGCAGCCGAACGACCGAGCGCA
GCGAGTCAGTGAGCGAGGAAGCGGAAGAGCGCCCAATACGCAAACCGCCTCTCCCCGCGCGTTGGCCGAT
TCATTAATGCAGCTGGCACGACAGGTTTCCCGACTGGAAAGCGGGCAGTGAGCGCAACGCAATTAATGTG
AGTTAGCTCACTCATTAGGCACCCCAGGCTTTACACTTTATGCTTCCGGCTCGTATGTTGTGTGGAATTG
TGAGCGGATAACAATTTCACACAGGAAACAGCTATGACCATGATTACGCCAAGCGCGCAATTAACCCTCA
CTAAAGGGAACAAAAGCTGGAGCTGCAAGCTTAATGTAGTCTTATGCAATACTCTTGTAGTCTTGCAACA
TGGTAACGATGAGTTAGCAACATGCCTTACAAGGAGAGAAAAAGCACCGTGCATGCCGATTGGTGGAAGT
AAGGTGGTACGATCGTGCCTTATTAGGAAGGCAACAGACGGGTCTGACATGGATTGGACGAACCACTGAA
TTGCCGCATTGCAGAGATATTGTATTTAAGTGCCTAGCTCGATACATAAACGGGTCTCTCTGGTTAGACC
AGATCTGAGCCTGGGAGCTCTCTGGCTAACTAGGGAACCCACTGCTTAAGCCTCAATAAAGCTTGCCTTG
AGTGCTTCAAGTAGTGTGTGCCCGTCTGTTGTGTGACTCTGGTAACTAGAGATCCCTCAGACCCTTTTAG
TCAGTGTGGAAAATCTCTAGCAGTGGCGCCCGAACAGGGACTTGAAAGCGAAAGGGAAACCAGAGGAGCT
CTCTCGACGCAGGACTCGGCTTGCTGAAGCGCGCACGGCAAGAGGCGAGGGGCGGCGACTGGTGAGTACG
CCAAAAATTTTGACTAGCGGAGGCTAGAAGGAGAGAGATGGGTGCGAGAGCGTCAGTATTAAGCGGGGGA
GAATTAGATCGCGATGGGAAAAAATTCGGTTAAGGCCAGGGGGAAAGAAAAAATATAAATTAAAACATAT
AGTATGGGCAAGCAGGGAGCTAGAACGATTCGCAGTTAATCCTGGCCTGTTAGAAACATCAGAAGGCTGT
AGACAAATACTGGGACAGCTACAACCATCCCTTCAGACAGGATCAGAAGAACTTAGATCATTATATAATA
CAGTAGCAACCCTCTATTGTGTGCATCAAAGGATAGAGATAAAAGACACCAAGGAAGCTTTAGACAAGAT
AGAGGAAGAGCAAAACAAAAGTAAGACCACCGCACAGCAAGCGGCCGCTGATCTTCAGACCTGGAGGAGG
AGATATGAGGGACAATTGGAGAAGTGAATTATATAAATATAAAGTAGTAAAAATTGAACCATTAGGAGTA
GCACCCACCAAGGCAAAGAGAAGAGTGGTGCAGAGAGAAAAAAGAGCAGTGGGAAT
Features (pLannotate 1.2.2; 33 found; start..end, strand, type, name):
      1..234     +  misc_feature   RRE: The Rev response element (RRE) of HIV-1 allows for Rev-dependent mRNA export from the nucleus to the cytoplasm.
    611..711     +  CDS            Rev (fragment): human immunodeficiency virus 1 (HIV-1) Rev protein; rev; enhances nuclear export of unspliced and incompletely spliced viral mRNAs
    761..944     +  promoter       U6 promoter (fragment): RNA polymerase III promoter for human U6 snRNA
    935..1069    +  enhancer       CMV enhancer (fragment): human cytomegalovirus immediate early enhancer; contains an 18-bp deletion relative to the standard CMV enhancer
   1070..1273    +  promoter       CMV promoter: human cytomegalovirus (CMV) immediate early promoter
   1326..1343    +  protein_bind   attB1 (fragment): mutant version of attB; core recombination site for the Gateway® BP reaction BP Clonase™
   1349..2794    +  CDS            IFIT5: IFIT5_HUMAN - Also known as ISG58, RI58. Experimental evidence at protein level: Swiss-Prot protein existence level 1. Interferon-induced RNA-binding protein involved in the human innate immune response. Has a broad and adaptable RNA structure recognition important for RNA recognition specificity in antiviral defense. Binds precursor and processed tRNAs as well as poly-U-tailed tRNA fragments (PubMed:25092312, PubMed:23317505, PubMed:23774268). Specifically binds single-stranded RNA bearing a 5'-triphosphate group (PPP-RNA), thereby acting as a sensor of viral single-stranded RNAs. Single-stra
   2796..2820    -  protein_bind   attB2: mutant version of attB; recombination site for the Gateway® BP reaction BP Clonase™
   2960..2979    +  CDS            Strep-Tag II (fragment): peptide that binds Strep-Tactin®, an engineered form of streptavidin
   2996..3014    +  CDS            7xHis (fragment): 6xHis affinity tag
   3089..3154    +  CDS            3xFLAG: three tandem FLAG® epitope tags, followed by an enterokinase cleavage site
   3202..3319    +  misc_feature   cPPT/CTS: central polypurine tract and central termination sequence of HIV-1
   3368..3878    +  promoter       hPGK promoter: human phosphoglycerate kinase 1 promoter
   3900..4499    +  CDS            PuroR: puromycin N-acetyltransferase; pac from Streptomyces alboniger; confers resistance to puromycin
   4542..4625    +  CDS            nef (fragment): NEF_HV1Z2 - Experimental evidence at protein level: Swiss-Prot protein existence level 1. Extracellular Nef protein targets CD4(+) T-lymphocytes for apoptosis by interacting with CXCR4 surface receptors. From Human immunodeficiency virus type 1 group M subtype D (isolate Z2/CDC-Z34) (HIV-1).
   4627..4860    +  LTR            3' LTR (ΔU3): self-inactivating 3' long terminal repeat (LTR) from HIV-1
   4932..5053    +  polyA_signal   SV40 poly(A) signal: SV40 polyadenylation signal
   5093..5228    +  rep_origin     SV40 ori: SV40 origin of replication
   5249..5267    -  promoter       T7 promoter: promoter for bacteriophage T7 RNA polymerase
   5275..5430    +  CDS            lacZα (fragment): LacZα fragment of β-galactosidase; lacZ fragment
   5435..5863    +  rep_origin     f1 ori (sequence partly withheld): f1 bacteriophage origin of replication; arrow indicates direction of (+) strand synthesis
   5916..6020    +  promoter       AmpR promoter: bla
   6021..6881    +  CDS            AmpR: β-lactamase; bla; confers resistance to ampicillin, carbenicillin, and related antibiotics
   7052..7640    +  rep_origin     ori: high-copy-number ColE1/pMB1/pBR322/pUC origin of replication
   7823..7915    +  CDS            lacI (fragment): lac repressor; lacI; The lac repressor binds to the lac operator to inhibit transcription in E. coli. This inhibition can be relieved by adding lactose or isopropyl-β-D-thiogalactopyranoside (IPTG).
   7928..7949    +  protein_bind   CAP binding site: CAP binding activates transcription in the presence of cAMP. E. coli catabolite activator protein
   7964..7994    +  promoter       lac promoter: promoter for the E. coli lac operon
   8002..8018    +  protein_bind   lac operator: The lac repressor binds to the lac operator to inhibit transcription in E. coli. This inhibition can be relieved by adding lactose or isopropyl-β-D-thiogalactopyranoside (IPTG). lac repressor encoded by lacI
   8063..8081    +  promoter       T3 promoter: promoter for bacteriophage T3 RNA polymerase
   8109..8335    +  promoter       RSV promoter: Rous sarcoma virus enhancer/promoter
   8336..8516    +  LTR            5' LTR (truncated): truncated 5' long terminal repeat (LTR) from HIV-1
   8563..8688    +  misc_feature   HIV-1 Ψ: packaging signal of human immunodeficiency virus type 1
   8672..9035    +  CDS            HIV-1 gag (fragment): gag protein from human immunodeficiency virus 1; gag
