[The description below was written by a language model from this plasmid's Addgene catalogue record and pLannotate feature annotations shown in this document.]
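Description:
pLD-puro-Cc-IFIT5_WT-VA is a lentiviral transfer plasmid of about 9.2 kb for expressing wild-type human IFIT5 (interferon-induced protein with tetratricopeptide repeats 5) in mammalian cells. It is built on the pLD-puro-CcVA Gateway destination backbone. In bacteria it is maintained through a high-copy ColE1/pUC-type origin and ampicillin resistance (β-lactamase); an f1 origin and remnants of a lac/lacZα cloning region are also annotated. The viral portion has a third-generation, self-inactivating layout. An RSV promoter is fused to a truncated HIV-1 5' LTR to drive genomic RNA synthesis in packaging cells. It is followed by the Ψ packaging signal with a gag fragment, the Rev response element for Rev-dependent nuclear export, a cPPT/CTS element, and a ΔU3 3' LTR that disables LTR promoter activity after integration. An SV40 poly(A) signal and SV40 origin lie downstream of the 3' LTR.

The 1,446 bp IFIT5 open reading frame was inserted by Gateway recombination, so it sits between attB1 and attB2 sites. It is transcribed from a CMV enhancer/promoter, and a partial U6 promoter fragment is annotated just upstream. IFIT5 is fused at its C terminus to the "VA" tag. The feature table detects Strep-tag II, polyhistidine and 3xFLAG sequences in this region, consistent with a composite affinity tag suited to sequential purification. A separate hPGK promoter drives puromycin N-acetyltransferase, which allows selection of stably transduced cells. IFIT5 is an interferon-induced RNA-binding protein that senses 5'-triphosphate single-stranded viral RNA. The associated publication concerns SARS-CoV-2–human protein interaction networks, which suggests use as a tagged protein for affinity purification and interaction mapping, although the record states only lentiviral expression as the purpose.
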