Addgene plasmid #191221: pLD-puro-Cc-IFIT5_WT-VA
Purpose: Lentiviral expression of human IFIT5_WT in mammalian cells
Depositing lab: Mohan Babu. Depositing organization: University of Regina. Publication: Human protein interaction networks of ancestral and variant SARS-CoV-2 in organ-specific cells and bodily fluids. Broderick K, Moutaoufik MT, Saccon T, Malty R, Amin S, Phanse S, Joseph TP, Zilocchi M, Hosseinnia A, Istace Z, Hajikarimlou M, Abrar S, Fisher J, Brassard R, Perera R, Kumar A, Aoki H, Rahmatbakhsh M, Jessulat M, Kobasa D, Dehne F, Prasad B, Gagarinova A, Joanne Lemieux M, Cochrane A, Houry WA, Aly KA, Golshani A, Babu M. Nat Commun. 2025 Jul 1;16(1):5784. doi: 10.1038/s41467-025-60949-1. PubMed 40593736.
Backbone
  Vector backbone: pLD-puro-CcVA (Addgene plasmid #24588)
  Backbone size w/o insert (bp): 7737
  Total vector size (bp): 9183
  Vector type: Mammalian Expression, Lentiviral
  Selectable markers: Puromycin
Growth in bacteria
  Bacterial resistance: Ampicillin, 100 μg/mL
  Growth temperature: 30°C
  Growth strain: NEB Stable
  Copy number: High Copy
Gene/Insert
  Gene/Insert name: interferon-induced protein with tetratricopeptide repeats 5 (alt name: IFIT5)
  Species: H. sapiens (human)
  Insert size (bp): 1446
  GenBank ID: NM_012420.3
  Entrez Gene: IFIT5 (a.k.a. ISG58, P58, RI58)
  Promoter: CMV
  Tag / fusion protein: VA tag (C terminal on insert)
  Cloning method: Gateway Cloning
  Sequencing primers: 5′ CMV-F; 3′ hPGK_R [5'-ccttggaaaaggcgcaacc-3']
Terms and licenses: Academic/Nonprofit Terms; Industry Terms: Not Available to Industry
How to cite: pLD-puro-Cc-IFIT5_WT-VA was a gift from Mohan Babu (Addgene plasmid # 191221 ; http://n2t.net/addgene:191221 ; RRID:Addgene_191221)
